>Addgene plasmid #159883 | pCFJ2365 - Intron GG1 - 250bp no PATC | addgene full sequence | sequence record 319161 | Addgene NGS Result
CTTTCCTGCGTTATCCCCTGATTCTGTGGATAACCGTATTACCGCCTTTGAGTGAGCTGATACCGCTCGC
CGCAGCCGAACGACCGAGCGCAGCGAGTCAGTGAGCGAGGAAGCGGAAGAGCGCCCAATACGCAAACCGC
CTCTCCCCGCGCGTTGGCCGATTCATTAATGCAGCTGGCACGACAGGTTTCCCGACTGGAAAGCGGGCAG
TGAGCGCAACGCAATTAATACGCGTACCGCTAGCCAGGAAGAGTTTGTAGAAACGCAAAAAGGCCATCCG
TCAGGATGGCCTTCTGCTTAGTTTGATGCCTGGCAGTTTATGGCGGGCGTCCTGCCCGCCACCCTCCGGG
CCGTTGCTTCACAACGTTCAAATCCGCTCCCGGCGGATTTGTCCTACTCAGGAGAGCGTTCACCGACAAA
CAACAGATAAAACGAAAGGCCCAGTCTTCCGACTGAGCCTTTCGTTTTATTTGATGCCTGGCAGTTCCCT
ACTCTCGCGTTAACGCTAGCATGGATGTTTTCCCAGTCACGACGTTGTAAAACGACGGCCAGTCTTAAGC
TCGGGCCCCAAATAATGATTTTATTTTGACTGATAGTGACCTGTTCGTTGCAACAAATTGATGAGCAATG
CTTTTTTATAATGCCAACTTTGTACAAAAAAGCAGGCTGGTCTCATTCTTCTGGAAATGTGGCCGAATTT
TTAAGGTCCTGCAAATAACCAAAAATGTTCTACGTTTCATAGAACGGAAAAAAATATATTATGCAGCGCT
CAACATTTTATAGGTTTTTCTAGGTTAGGGGATAGACTCGAAAAATAAAAAAAGATTGTTCACATATATT
TTGGGAGTAGTCCGGGTCAGTCAGCAGGCATATTCCGATCTGAAGGCTTACGTGATAGAATCGGAGTTGC
AACTTACCTACACACCCACTTTAAAACTACTTAGAAGAGACCACCCAGCTTTCTTGTACAAAGTTGGCAT
TATAAGAAAGCATTGCTTATCAATTTGTTGCAACGAACAGGTCACTATCAGTCAAAATAAAATCATTATT
TGCCATCCAGCTGATATCCCCTATAGTGAGTCGTATTACATGGTCATAGCTGTTTCCTGGCAGCTCTGGC
CCGTGTCTCAAAATCTCTGATGTTACATTGCACAAGATAAAAATATATCATCATGAACAATAAAACTGTC
TGCTTACATAAACAGTAATACAAGGGGTGTTATGAGCCATATTCAACGGGAAACGTCGAGGCCGCGATTA
AATTCCAACATGGATGCTGATTTATATGGGTATAAATGGGCTCGCGATAATGTCGGGCAATCAGGTGCGA
CAATCTATCGCTTGTATGGGAAGCCCGATGCGCCAGAGTTGTTTCTGAAACATGGCAAAGGTAGCGTTGC
CAATGATGTTACAGATGAGATGGTCAGACTAAACTGGCTGACGGAATTTATGCCTCTTCCGACCATCAAG
CATTTTATCCGTACTCCTGATGATGCATGGTTACTCACCACTGCGATCCCCGGAAAAACAGCATTCCAGG
TATTAGAAGAATATCCTGATTCAGGTGAAAATATTGTTGATGCGCTGGCAGTGTTCCTGCGCCGGTTGCA
TTCGATTCCTGTTTGTAATTGTCCTTTTAACAGCGATCGCGTATTTCGCCTCGCTCAGGCGCAATCACGA
ATGAATAACGGTTTGGTTGATGCGAGTGATTTTGATGACGAGCGTAATGGCTGGCCTGTTGAACAAGTCT
GGAAAGAAATGCATAAACTTTTGCCATTCTCACCGGATTCAGTCGTCACTCATGGTGATTTCTCACTTGA
TAACCTTATTTTTGACGAGGGGAAATTAATAGGTTGTATTGATGTTGGACGAGTCGGAATCGCAGACCGA
TACCAGGATCTTGCCATCCTATGGAACTGCCTCGGTGAGTTTTCTCCTTCATTACAGAAACGGCTTTTTC
AAAAATATGGTATTGATAATCCTGATATGAATAAATTGCAGTTTCATTTGATGCTCGATGAGTTTTTCTA
ATCAGAATTGGTTAATTGGTTGTAACACTGGCAGAGCATTACGCTGACTTGACGGGACGGCGCAAGCTCA
TGACCAAAATCCCTTAACGTGAGTTACGCGTCGTTCCACTGAGCGTCAGACCCCGTAGAAAAGATCAAAG
GATCTTCTTGAGATCCTTTTTTTCTGCGCGTAATCTGCTGCTTGCAAACAAAAAAACCACCGCTACCAGC
GGTGGTTTGTTTGCCGGATCAAGAGCTACCAACTCTTTTTCCGAAGGTAACTGGCTTCAGCAGAGCGCAG
ATACCAAATACTGTTCTTCTAGTGTAGCCGTAGTTAGGCCACCACTTCAAGAACTCTGTAGCACCGCCTA
CATACCTCGCTCTGCTAATCCTGTTACCAGTGGCTGCTGCCAGTGGCGATAAGTCGTGTCTTACCGGGTT
GGACTCAAGACGATAGTTACCGGATAAGGCGCAGCGGTCGGGCTGAACGGGGGGTTCGTGCACACAGCCC
AGCTTGGAGCGAACGACCTACACCGAACTGAGATACCTACAGCGTGAGCTATGAGAAAGCGCCACGCTTC
CCGAAGGGAGAAAGGCGGACAGGTATCCGGTAAGCGGCAGGGTCGGAACAGGAGAGCGCACGAGGGAGCT
TCCAGGGGGAAACGCCTGGTATCTTTATAGTCCTGTCGGGTTTCGCCACCTCTGACTTGAGCGTCGATTT
TTGTGATGCTCGTCAGGGGGGCGGAGCCTATGGAAAAACGCCAGCAACGCGGCCTTTTTACGGTTCCTGG
CCTTTTGCTGGCCTTTTGCTCACATGTT
Features (pLannotate 1.2.2; 9 found; start..end, strand, type, name):
    121..213     +  CDS            lacI (fragment): lac repressor; lacI; The lac repressor binds to the lac operator to inhibit transcription in E. coli. This inhibition can be relieved by adding lactose or isopropyl-β-D-thiogalactopyranoside (IPTG).
    268..295     -  terminator     rrnB T2 terminator: transcription terminator T2 from the E. coli rrnB gene
    427..470     +  terminator     rrnB T1 terminator: Escherichia coli rrnB; transcription terminator T1 from the E. coli rrnB gene
    517..553     -  CDS            lacZα (fragment): LacZα fragment of β-galactosidase; lacZ fragment
    569..668     +  protein_bind   attL1: mutant version of attL; recombination site for the Gateway® LR reaction LR Clonase™
    953..1052    -  protein_bind   attL2: mutant version of attL; recombination site for the Gateway® LR reaction LR Clonase™
   1070..1088    -  promoter       T7 promoter: promoter for bacteriophage T7 RNA polymerase
   1222..2031    +  CDS            KanR: aminoglycoside phosphotransferase; aph(3')-Ia; confers resistance to kanamycin in bacteria or G418 (Geneticin®) in eukaryotes
   2178..2766    +  rep_origin     ori: high-copy-number ColE1/pMB1/pBR322/pUC origin of replication
