[The description below was written by a language model from this plasmid's Addgene catalogue record and pLannotate feature annotations shown in this document.]
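Description:
pCFJ2365 - Intron GG1 - 250bp no PATC is a small (about 2.8 kb) part-donor plasmid built on the pDONR221 Gateway backbone and catalogued as a worm expression vector for C. elegans work. It is propagated in E. coli through a high-copy ColE1/pUC-type origin and selected with kanamycin via the KanR aminoglycoside phosphotransferase gene. The feature table shows the usual entry-clone architecture. The rrnB T1 and T2 terminators sit upstream to shield the insert from read-through transcription. attL1 and attL2 sites flank a gap of just under 300 bp, and a T7 promoter lies beside attL2. Short lacI and lacZα matches are annotated only as fragments and appear to be backbone remnants rather than functional genes.

The payload lies between the attL sites and is not itself annotated in the feature table. According to the record it is a roughly 250 bp C. elegans intron module designed to be compatible with Golden Gate assembly and to lack PATCs. PATCs (periodic An/Tn clusters) are non-coding DNA motifs associated with resistance to germline silencing in the worm. The plasmid carries no promoter, coding sequence or reporter for expression in the animal, so it supplies a single building block to be inserted into a transgene. The record does not state which type IIS enzyme or overhangs are used, or what "GG1" denotes.

Its stated purpose is as a negative control. It provides a PATC-free intron for comparison in experiments that test how intron content affects germline silencing of transgenes carried on simple extrachromosomal arrays.
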