Addgene plasmid #159883: pCFJ2365 - Intron GG1 - 250bp no PATC
Purpose: Golden Gate compatible intron with no PATCs for negative controls
Depositing lab: Christian Froekjaer-Jensen. Depositing organization: King Abdullah University of Science and Technology (KAUST). Publication: Engineering rules that minimize germline silencing of transgenes in simple extrachromosomal arrays in C. elegans. Aljohani MD, El Mouridi S, Priyadarshini M, Vargas-Velazquez AM, Frokjaer-Jensen C. Nat Commun. 2020 Dec 9;11(1):6300. doi: 10.1038/s41467-020-19898-0. PubMed 33298957.
Backbone
  Vector backbone: pDONR221
  Vector type: Worm Expression
Growth in bacteria
  Bacterial resistance: Kanamycin, 50 μg/mL
  Growth temperature: 37°C
  Growth strain: DH5alpha
  Copy number: High Copy
Gene/Insert
  Gene/Insert name: Intron GG1 - 250bp no PATC
  Species: C. elegans (nematode)
  Mutation: Not applicable
  Cloning method: Gateway Cloning
Terms and licenses: Academic/Nonprofit Terms; Industry Terms: Not Available to Industry
Depositor comments: See www.wormbuilder.org for more information.
How to cite: pCFJ2365 - Intron GG1 - 250bp no PATC was a gift from Christian Froekjaer-Jensen (Addgene plasmid # 159883 ; http://n2t.net/addgene:159883 ; RRID:Addgene_159883)
